>Addgene plasmid #152279 | pGBW-m4134462 | addgene full sequence | sequence record 311766 | Addgene NGS Result
CGTTACATAACTTACGGTAAATGGCCCGCCTGGCTGACCGCCCAACGACCCCCGCCCATTGACGTCAATA
ATGACGTATGTTCCCATAGTAACGCCAATAGGGACTTTCCATTGACGTCAATGGGTGGAGTATTTACGGT
AAACTGCCCACTTGGCAGTACATCAAGTGTATCATATGCCAAGTACGCCCCCTATTGACGTCAATGACGG
TAAATGGCCCGCCTGGCATTATGCCCAGTACATGACCTTATGGGACTTTCCTACTTGGCAGTACATCTAC
GTATTAGTCATCGCTATTACCATGCTGATGCGGTTTTGGCAGTACATCAATGGGCGTGGATAGCGGTTTG
ACTCACGGGGATTTCCAAGTCTCCACCCCATTGACGTCAATGGGAGTTTGTTTTGGCACCAAAATCAACG
GGACTTTCCAAAATGTCGTAACAACTCCGCCCCATTGACGCAAATGGGCGGTAGGCGTGTACGGTGGGAG
GTCTATATAAGCAGAGCTGGTTTAGTGAACCGTCAGATCAGATCTTTGTCGATCCTACCATCCACTCGAC
ACACCCGCCAGCGGCCGCCACCATGGTTGGGGCTTGTGTTCTTTGCAATTCACAGACTTCATTAAGATGT
GGTGCTTGCATACGTAGACCATTCTTATGTTGTAAATGCTGTTACGACCATGTCATATCAACATCACATA
AATTAGTCTTGTCTGTTAATCCGTATGTTTGCAATGCTCCAGGTTGTGATGTCACAGATGTGACTCAACT
TTACTTAGGAGGTATGAGCTATTATTGTAAATCACATAAACCACCCATTAGTTTTCCATTGTGTGCTAAT
GGACAAGTTTTTGGTTTATATAAAAATACATGTGTTGGTAGCGATAATGTTACTGACTTTAATGCAATTG
CAACATGTGACTGGACAAATGCTGGTGATTACATTTTAGCTAACACCTGTACTGAAAGACTCAAGCTTTT
TGCAGCAGAAACGCTCAAAGCTACTGAGGAGACATTTAAACTGTCTTATGGTATTGCTACTGTACGTGAA
GTGCTGTCTGACAGAGAATTACATCTTTCATGGGAAGTTGGTAAACCTAGACCACCACTTAACCGAAATT
ATGTCTTTACTGGTTATCGTGTAACTAAAAACAGTAAAGTACAAATAGGAGAGTACACCTTTGAAAAAGG
TGACTATGGTGATGCTGTTGTTTACCGAGGTACAACAACTTACAAATTAAATGTTGGTGATTATTTTGTG
CTGACATCACATACAGTAATGCCATTAAGTGCACCTACACTAGTGCCACAAGAGCACTATGTTAGAATTA
CTGGCTTATACCCAACACTCAATATCTCAGATGAGTTTTCTAGCAATGTTGCAAATTATCAAAAGGTTGG
TATGCAAAAGTATTCTACACTCCAGGGACCACCTGGTACTGGTAAGAGTCATTTTGCTATTGGCCTAGCT
CTCTACTACCCTTCTGCTCGCATAGTGTATACAGCTTGCTCTCATGCCGCTGTTGATGCACTATGTGAGA
AGGCATTAAAATATTTGCCTATAGATAAATGTAGTAGAATTATACCTGCACGTGCTCGTGTAGAGTGTTT
TGATAAATTCAAAGTGAATTCAACATTAGAACAGTATGTCTTTTGTACTGTAAATGCATTGCCTGAGACG
ACAGCAGATATAGTTGTCTTTGATGAAATTTCAATGGCCACAAATTATGATTTGAGTGTTGTCAATGCCA
GATTACGTGCTAAGCACTATGTGTACATTGGCGACCCTGCTCAATTACCTGCACCACGCACATTGCTAAC
TAAGGGCACACTAGAACCAGAATATTTCAATTCAGTGTGTAGACTTATGAAAACTATAGGTCCAGACATG
TTCCTCGGAACTTGTCGGCGTTGTCCTGCTGAAATTGTTGACACTGTGAGTGCTTTGGTTTATGATAATA
AGCTTAAAGCACATAAAGACAAATCAGCTCAATGCTTTAAAATGTTTTATAAGGGTGTTATCACGCATGA
TGTTTCATCTGCAATTAACAGGCCACAAATAGGCGTGGTAAGAGAATTCCTTACACGTAACCCTGCTTGG
AGAAAAGCTGTCTTTATTTCACCTTATAATTCACAGAATGCTGTAGCCTCAAAGATTTTGGGACTACCAA
CTCAAACTGTTGATTCATCACAGGGCTCAGAATATGACTATGTCATATTCACTCAAACCACTGAAACAGC
TCACTCTTGTAATGTAAACAGATTTAATGTTGCTATTACCAGAGCAAAAGTAGGCATACTTTGCATAATG
TCTGATAGAGACCTTTATGACAAGTTGCAATTTACAAGTCTTGAAATTCCACGTAGGAATGTGGCAACTT
TAGAAAACCTTTACTTTCAGTCGGGGAAACCTATACCCAATCCACTTCTCGGCTTAGATTCTACCTAAGC
TAGCTTGACTGACTGAGATACAGCGTACCTTCAGCTCACAGACATGATAAGATACATTGATGAGTTTGGA
CAAACCACAACTAGAATGCAGTGAAAAAAATGCTTTATTTGTGAAATTTGTGATGCTATTGCTTTATTTG
TAACCATTATAAGCTGCAATAAACAAGTTAACAACAACAATTGCATTCATTTTATGTTTCAGGTTCAGGG
GGAGGTGTGGGAGGTTTTTTAAAGCAAGTAAAACCTCTACAAATGTGGTATTGGCCCATCTCTATCGGTA
TCGTAGCATAACCCCTTGGGGCCTCTAAACGGGTCTTGAGGGGTTTTTTGTGCCCCTCGGGCCGGATTGC
TATCTACCGGCATTGGCGCAGAAAAAAATGCCTGATGCGACGCTGCGCGTCTTATACTCCCACATATGCC
AGATTCAGCAACGGATACGGCTTCCCCAACTTGCCCACTTCCATACGTGTCCTCCTTACCAGAAATTTAT
CCTTAAGGTCGTCAGCTATCCTGCAGGCGATCTCTCGATTTCGATCAAGACATTCCTTTAATGGTCTTTT
CTGGACACCACTAGGGGTCAGAAGTAGTTCATCAAACTTTCTTCCCTCCCTAATCTCATTGGTTACCTTG
GGCTATCGAAACTTAATTAACCAGTCAAGTCAGCTACTTGGCGAGATCGACTTGTCTGGGTTTCGACTAC
GCTCAGAATTGCGTCAGTCAAGTTCGATCTGGTCCTTGCTATTGCACCCGTTCTCCGATTACGAGTTTCA
TTTAAATCATGTGAGCAAAAGGCCAGCAAAAGGCCAGGAACCGTAAAAAGGCCGCGTTGCTGGCGTTTTT
CCATAGGCTCCGCCCCCCTGACGAGCATCACAAAAATCGACGCTCAAGTCAGAGGTGGCGAAACCCGACA
GGACTATAAAGATACCAGGCGTTTCCCCCTGGAAGCTCCCTCGTGCGCTCTCCTGTTCCGACCCTGCCGC
TTACCGGATACCTGTCCGCCTTTCTCCCTTCGGGAAGCGTGGCGCTTTCTCATAGCTCACGCTGTAGGTA
TCTCAGTTCGGTGTAGGTCGTTCGCTCCAAGCTGGGCTGTGTGCACGAACCCCCCGTTCAGCCCGACCGC
TGCGCCTTATCCGGTAACTATCGTCTTGAGTCCAACCCGGTAAGACACGACTTATCGCCACTGGCAGCAG
CCACTGGTAACAGGATTAGCAGAGCGAGGTATGTAGGCGGTGCTACAGAGTTCTTGAAGTGGTGGCCTAA
CTACGGCTACACTAGAAGAACAGTATTTGGTATCTGCGCTCTGCTGAAGCCAGTTACCTTCGGAAAAAGA
GTTGGTAGCTCTTGATCCGGCAAACAAACCACCGCTGGTAGCGGTGGTTTTTTTGTTTGCAAGCAGCAGA
TTACGCGCAGAAAAAAAGGATCTCAAGAAGATCCTTTGATCTTTTCTACGGGGTCTGACGCTCAGTGGAA
CGAAAACTCACGTTAAGGGATTTTGGTCATGAGATTATCAAAAAGGATCTTCACCTAGATCCTTTTAAAT
TAAAAATGAAGTTTTAAATCAATCTAAAGTATATATGAGTAAACTTGGTCTGACAGTTACCAATGCTTAA
TCAGTGAGGCACCTATCTCAGCGATCTGTCTATTTCGTTCATCCATAGTTGCATTTAAATTTCCGAACTC
TCCAAGGCCCTCGTCGGAAAATCTTCAAACCTTTCGTCCGATCCATCTTGCAGGCTACCTCTCGAACGAA
CTATCGCAAGTCTCTTGGCCGGCCTTGCGCCTTGGCTATTGCTTGGCAGCGCCTATCGCCAGGTATTACT
CCAATCCCGAATATCCGAGATCGGGATCACCCGAGAGAAGTTCAACCTACATCCTCAATCCCGATCTATC
CGAGATCCGAGGAATATCGAAATCGGGGCGCGCCTGGTGTACCGAGAACGATCCTCTCAGTGCGAGTCTC
GACGATCCATATCGTTGCTTGGCAGTCAGCCAGTCGGAATCCAGCTTGGGACCCAGGAAGTCCAATCGTC
AGATATTGTACTCAAGCCTGGTCACGGCAGCGTACCGATCTGTTTAAACCTAGATATTGATAGTCTGATC
GGTCAACGTATAATCGAGTCCTAGCTTTTGCAAACATCTATCAAGAGACAGGATCAGCAGGAGGCTTTCG
CATGAGTATTCAACATTTCCGTGTCGCCCTTATTCCCTTTTTTGCGGCATTTTGCCTTCCTGTTTTTGCT
CACCCAGAAACGCTGGTGAAAGTAAAAGATGCTGAAGATCAGTTGGGTGCGCGAGTGGGTTACATCGAAC
TGGATCTCAACAGCGGTAAGATCCTTGAGAGTTTTCGCCCCGAAGAACGCTTTCCAATGATGAGCACTTT
TAAAGTTCTGCTATGTGGCGCGGTATTATCCCGTATTGACGCCGGGCAAGAGCAACTCGGTCGCCGCATA
CACTATTCTCAGAATGACTTGGTTGAGTATTCACCAGTCACAGAAAAGCATCTTACGGATGGCATGACAG
TAAGAGAATTATGCAGTGCTGCCATAACCATGAGTGATAACACTGCGGCCAACTTACTTCTGACAACGAT
TGGAGGACCGAAGGAGCTAACCGCTTTTTTGCACAACATGGGGGATCATGTAACTCGCCTTGATCGTTGG
GAACCGGAGCTGAATGAAGCCATACCAAACGACGAGCGTGACACCACGATGCCTGTAGCAATGGCAACAA
CCTTGCGTAAACTATTAACTGGCGAACTACTTACTCTAGCTTCCCGGCAACAGTTGATAGACTGGATGGA
GGCGGATAAAGTTGCAGGACCACTTCTGCGCTCGGCCCTTCCGGCTGGCTGGTTTATTGCTGATAAATCT
GGAGCCGGTGAGCGTGGGTCTCGCGGTATCATTGCAGCACTGGGGCCAGATGGTAAGCCCTCCCGTATCG
TAGTTATCTACACGACGGGGAGTCAGGCAACTATGGATGAACGAAATAGACAGATCGCTGAGATAGGTGC
CTCACTGATTAAGCATTGGTAACCGATTCTAGGTGCATTGGCGCAGAAAAAAATGCCTGATGCGACGCTG
CGCGTCTTATACTCCCACATATGCCAGATTCAGCAACGGATACGGCTTCCCCAACTTGCCCACTTCCATA
CGTGTCCTCCTTACCAGAAATTTATCCTTAAGATCCCGAATCGTTTAAACTCGACTCTGGCTCTATCGAA
TCTCCGTCGTTTCGAGCTTACGCGAACAGCCGTGGCGCTCATTTGCTCGTCGGGCATCGAATCTCGTCAG
CTATCGTCAGCTTACCTTTTTGGCAGCGATCGCGGCTCCCGACATCTTGGACCATTAGCTCCACAGGTAT
CTTCTTCCCTCTAGTGGTCATAACAGCAGCTTCAGCTACCTCTCAATTCAAAAAACCCCTCAAGACCCGT
TTAGAGGCCCCAAGGGGTTATGCTATCAATCGTTGCGTTACACACACAAAAAACCAACACACATCCATCT
TCGATGGATAGCGATTTTATTATCTAACTGCTGATCGAGTGTAGCCAGATCTAGTAATCAATTACGGGGT
CATTAGTTCATAGCCCATATATGGAGTTCCG
Features (pLannotate 1.2.2; 17 found; start..end, strand, type, name):
      1..304     +  enhancer       CMV enhancer: human cytomegalovirus immediate early enhancer
    377..394     -  promoter       CMV promoter (fragment): human cytomegalovirus (CMV) immediate early promoter
    457..508     +  promoter       CMVd2 promoter: truncated human cytomegalovirus (CMV) immediate early promoter that yields moderately reduced expression relative to the full-length promoter
    586..2385    +  CDS            rep (fragment): R1AB_SARS - Experimental evidence at protein level: Swiss-Prot protein existence level 1. [2'-O-methyltransferase]: Methyltransferase that mediates mRNA cap 2'-O-ribose methylation to the 5'-cap structure of viral mRNAs. N7-methyl guanosine cap is a prerequisite for binding of nsp16. Therefore plays an essential role in viral mRNAs cap methylation which is essential to evade immune system. From Severe acute respiratory syndrome coronavirus (SARS-CoV).
   2498..2619    -  polyA_signal   SV40 poly(A) signal: SV40 polyadenylation signal
   2642..2711    -  CDS            large T antigen (fragment): large T antigen from SV40 (simian virus 40)
   2734..2780    +  terminator     T7 terminator: transcription terminator for bacteriophage T7 RNA polymerase
   2810..2946    +  terminator     rrnG terminator: transcription terminator from the E. coli ribosomal RNA rrnG operon (Albrechtsen et al., 1991)
   2991..3062    +  misc_feature   3' β-globin insulator: insulator downstream of the human β-globin locus (Farrell et al., 2002)
   3288..3876    -  rep_origin     ori: high-copy-number ColE1/pMB1/pBR322/pUC origin of replication
   4048..4112    -  CDS            bla(M) (fragment): β-lactamase lacking the signal sequence; bla(M); allows cytosolic expression of β-lactamase
   4622..5482    +  CDS            AmpR: β-lactamase; bla; confers resistance to ampicillin, carbenicillin, and related antibiotics
   5495..5631    +  terminator     rrnG terminator: transcription terminator from the E. coli ribosomal RNA rrnG operon (Albrechtsen et al., 1991)
   5783..5854    +  misc_feature   5' β-globin insulator: insulator upstream of the human β-globin locus (Farrell et al., 2002)
   5859..5905    -  terminator     T7 terminator: transcription terminator for bacteriophage T7 RNA polymerase
   5923..5971    -  polyA_signal   poly(A) signal: synthetic polyadenylation signal
   6002..6051    +  enhancer       CMV enhancer (fragment): human cytomegalovirus immediate early enhancer
