[The description below was written by a language model from this plasmid's Addgene catalogue record and pLannotate feature annotations shown in this document.]
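Description:
pGBW-m4134462 is a mammalian expression plasmid built on the pTwist_CMV_6 backbone that carries the wild-type SARS-CoV-2 helicase, a mature cleavage product of the ORF1ab replicase polyprotein. The sequenced plasmid is about 6.05 kb, consistent with an insert of roughly 1.8 kb in a backbone of roughly 4.2 kb. In bacteria it is maintained at high copy through a ColE1/pUC-type origin and selected with ampicillin via a full-length β-lactamase gene. No mammalian selection marker is annotated, so the design fits transient transfection rather than stable line selection.

Expression is driven by the human cytomegalovirus immediate early enhancer and promoter, followed by the helicase open reading frame. The automated annotation labels this coding region as a fragment of the replicase polyprotein from the related SARS-CoV and attaches a functional note about the 2'-O-methyltransferase. That note is generic to the polyprotein database entry and does not describe this insert, which the catalogue identifies as the helicase. According to the catalogue, the backbone supplies a C-terminal V5 epitope tag that is removable at a TEV protease site. These short elements are not called out in the feature table. An SV40 polyadenylation signal lies downstream of the coding region. The expression unit and the bacterial elements are flanked by β-globin insulator elements, rrnG and T7 transcription terminators, and a synthetic poly(A) signal, which presumably limit read-through and interference between the modules.

The construct is suited to producing the viral helicase in mammalian cells for detection or pull-down via V5, with optional removal of the tag.
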