Addgene plasmid #152279: pGBW-m4134462
Purpose: Mammalian expression plasmid for SARS-CoV-2 helicase
Depositing lab: Ginkgo Bioworks & Benjie Chen. Depositing organization: Ginkgo Bioworks.
Backbone
  Vector backbone: pTwist_CMV_6
  Backbone size w/o insert (bp): 4180
  Vector type: Mammalian Expression
Growth in bacteria
  Bacterial resistance: Ampicillin, 100 μg/mL
  Growth temperature: 37°C
  Growth strain: DH5alpha
  Copy number: High Copy
Gene/Insert
  Gene/Insert name: SARS-CoV-2 helicase
  Species: Severe acute respiratory syndrome coronavirus 2
  Insert size (bp): 1796
  Mutation: wt
  Entrez Gene: ORF1ab (a.k.a. GU280_gp01)
  Promoter: CMV
  Tag / fusion protein: Cleavable TEV;V5 (C terminal on backbone)
  Cloning method: Unknown
Resource information
  A portion of this plasmid was derived from a plasmid made by: GinkgoBioworks
Depositor comments: NCBI reference sequence: YP_009725308.1
How to cite: pGBW-m4134462 was a gift from Ginkgo Bioworks & Benjie Chen (Addgene plasmid # 152279 ; http://n2t.net/addgene:152279 ; RRID:Addgene_152279)
